>Addgene plasmid #152513 | pGBW-m4134248 | depositor full sequence | sequence record 295525 | Full Sequence
CACCATGGCGGTGGGGGCTTGCGTACTATGTAACAGCCAGACGTCATTGCGCTGCGGTGCATGTATAAGA
AGGCCGTTTCTGTGTTGCAAATGCTGCTACGATCATGTTATTTCGACTTCTCACAAGCTTGTGCTCAGTG
TCAATCCTTATGTGTGTAATGCCCCCGGATGCGACGTCACAGATGTTACCCAACTGTACCTGGGCGGCAT
GTCCTATTATTGTAAGAGCCACAAACCACCAATCTCCTTCCCCCTGTGCGCCAACGGACAGGTGTTTGGG
CTCTACAAAAACACATGTGTGGGATCTGACAATGTCACCGACTTCAACGCTATCGCCACATGCGATTGGA
CTAATGCAGGCGACTACATTTTAGCCAACACCTGTACCGAACGGCTGAAGTTATTTGCGGCTGAGACTCT
AAAGGCAACTGAGGAAACCTTCAAACTTTCATATGGTATCGCCACGGTACGTGAGGTGTTGTCTGATCGA
GAACTGCATCTCAGTTGGGAGGTCGGGAAGCCTAGACCTCCCCTTAATCGAAATTACGTGTTCACAGGTT
ATAGGGTTACCAAGAACAGCAAAGTCCAGATCGGCGAATATACTTTTGAGAAGGGAGATTACGGTGACGC
CGTAGTGTATCGTGGCACAACAACATACAAACTGAATGTTGGGGATTACTTCGTGCTGACGTCCCACACC
GTTATGCCGCTCTCAGCTCCAACTTTGGTTCCCCAGGAACATTACGTGCGGATTACTGGACTCTATCCAA
CGCTAAACATAAGCGACGAGTTTTCCAGCAACGTGGCTAATTACCAAAAGGTCGGCATGCAGAAGTACTC
CACCCTTCAGGGTCCTCCTGGGACTGGCAAAAGTCACTTCGCCATCGGACTGGCACTTTACTATCCCAGT
GCGCGCATTGTATATACCGCCTGCTCACATGCGGCAGTGGACGCCCTGTGTGAGAAGGCTTTAAAGTATC
TGCCAATAGACAAATGCTCTCGCATTATCCCTGCCAGGGCCAGAGTGGAGTGCTTTGATAAGTTTAAAGT
GAACTCGACCCTCGAACAGTATGTCTTCTGCACAGTTAACGCATTGCCCGAAACGACCGCCGATATAGTT
GTGTTCGACGAAATCTCAATGGCTACCAATTATGATCTCTCCGTCGTCAATGCACGGCTGCGGGCCAAAC
ACTACGTCTACATCGGGGACCCCGCGCAGTTACCAGCACCGCGAACCCTACTGACTAAGGGCACACTTGA
GCCAGAGTACTTCAACAGCGTATGTAGACTGATGAAAACCATTGGCCCTGATATGTTCCTGGGAACATGT
CGGAGGTGCCCCGCTGAAATAGTGGACACCGTTTCAGCACTTGTGTACGACAATAAGCTCAAAGCACACA
AGGATAAATCCGCACAATGTTTTAAGATGTTTTACAAAGGGGTTATTACCCATGATGTGTCTAGCGCTAT
CAATCGCCCTCAGATTGGCGTGGTGAGAGAGTTTTTGACGCGAAATCCCGCCTGGCGAAAGGCCGTATTC
ATCAGTCCTTACAACTCGCAAAATGCCGTCGCTAGTAAGATTTTAGGACTCCCTACTCAGACAGTTGATA
GCTCTCAAGGTTCTGAATACGATTATGTGATTTTTACTCAGACTACCGAAACGGCACATTCTTGTAACGT
CAACCGTTTTAACGTGGCCATTACAAGGGCCAAGGTTGGCATCTTGTGTATCATGTCAGACCGGGACCTG
TATGATAAACTGCAATTCACATCTTTGGAGATACCGCGCCGCAATGTCGCTACCCTTCAGGAAAACCTTT
ACTTTCAGTCGTACCCCTATGACGTACCAGATTATGCGTAAGGATCCGCAGGCCTCTGCTAGCTTGACTG
ACTGAGATACAGCGTACCTTCAGCTCACAGACATGATAAGATACATTGATGAGTTTGGACAAACCACAAC
TAGAATGCAGTGAAAAAAATGCTTTATTTGTGAAATTTGTGATGCTATTGCTTTATTTGTAACCATTATA
AGCTGCAATAAACAAGTTAACAACAACAATTGCATTCATTTTATGTTTCAGGTTCAGGGGGAGGTGTGGG
AGGTTTTTTAAAGCAAGTAAAACCTCTACAAATGTGGTATTGGCCCATCTCTATCGGTATCGTAGCATAA
CCCCTTGGGGCCTCTAAACGGGTCTTGAGGGGTTTTTTGTGCCCCTCGGGCCGGATTGCTATCTACCGGC
ATTGGCGCAGAAAAAAATGCCTGATGCGACGCTGCGCGTCTTATACTCCCACATATGCCAGATTCAGCAA
CGGATACGGCTTCCCCAACTTGCCCACTTCCATACGTGTCCTCCTTACCAGAAATTTATCCTTAAGGTCG
TCAGCTATCCTGCAGGCGATCTCTCGATTTCGATCAAGACATTCCTTTAATGGTCTTTTCTGGACACCAC
TAGGGGTCAGAAGTAGTTCATCAAACTTTCTTCCCTCCCTAATCTCATTGGTTACCTTGGGCTATCGAAA
CTTAATTAACCAGTCAAGTCAGCTACTTGGCGAGATCGACTTGTCTGGGTTTCGACTACGCTCAGAATTG
CGTCAGTCAAGTTCGATCTGGTCCTTGCTATTGCACCCGTTCTCCGATTACGAGTTTCATTTAAATCATG
TGAGCAAAAGGCCAGCAAAAGGCCAGGAACCGTAAAAAGGCCGCGTTGCTGGCGTTTTTCCATAGGCTCC
GCCCCCCTGACGAGCATCACAAAAATCGACGCTCAAGTCAGAGGTGGCGAAACCCGACAGGACTATAAAG
ATACCAGGCGTTTCCCCCTGGAAGCTCCCTCGTGCGCTCTCCTGTTCCGACCCTGCCGCTTACCGGATAC
CTGTCCGCCTTTCTCCCTTCGGGAAGCGTGGCGCTTTCTCATAGCTCACGCTGTAGGTATCTCAGTTCGG
TGTAGGTCGTTCGCTCCAAGCTGGGCTGTGTGCACGAACCCCCCGTTCAGCCCGACCGCTGCGCCTTATC
CGGTAACTATCGTCTTGAGTCCAACCCGGTAAGACACGACTTATCGCCACTGGCAGCAGCCACTGGTAAC
AGGATTAGCAGAGCGAGGTATGTAGGCGGTGCTACAGAGTTCTTGAAGTGGTGGCCTAACTACGGCTACA
CTAGAAGAACAGTATTTGGTATCTGCGCTCTGCTGAAGCCAGTTACCTTCGGAAAAAGAGTTGGTAGCTC
TTGATCCGGCAAACAAACCACCGCTGGTAGCGGTGGTTTTTTTGTTTGCAAGCAGCAGATTACGCGCAGA
AAAAAAGGATCTCAAGAAGATCCTTTGATCTTTTCTACGGGGTCTGACGCTCAGTGGAACGAAAACTCAC
GTTAAGGGATTTTGGTCATGAGATTATCAAAAAGGATCTTCACCTAGATCCTTTTAAATTAAAAATGAAG
TTTTAAATCAATCTAAAGTATATATGAGTAAACTTGGTCTGACAGTTACCAATGCTTAATCAGTGAGGCA
CCTATCTCAGCGATCTGTCTATTTCGTTCATCCATAGTTGCATTTAAATTTCCGAACTCTCCAAGGCCCT
CGTCGGAAAATCTTCAAACCTTTCGTCCGATCCATCTTGCAGGCTACCTCTCGAACGAACTATCGCAAGT
CTCTTGGCCGGCCTTGCGCCTTGGCTATTGCTTGGCAGCGCCTATCGCCAGGTATTACTCCAATCCCGAA
TATCCGAGATCGGGATCACCCGAGAGAAGTTCAACCTACATCCTCAATCCCGATCTATCCGAGATCCGAG
GAATATCGAAATCGGGGCGCGCCTGGCCTCCGCGCCGGGTTTTGGCGCCTCCCGCGGGCGCCCCCCTCGT
CACGGCGAGCGCTGCCACGTCAGACGAAGGGCGCAGGAGCGTCCTGATCCTTCCGCCCGGACGCTCAGGA
CAGCGGCCCGCTGCTCATAAGACTCGGCCTTAGAACCCCAGTATCAGCAGAAGGACATTTTAGGACGGGA
CTTGGGTGACTCTAGGGCACTGGTTTTCTTTCCAGAGAGCGGAACAGGCGAGGAAAAGTAGTCCCTTCTC
GGCGATTCTGCGGAGGGATCTCCGTGGGGCGGTGAACGCCGATGATTATATAAGGACGCGCCGGGTGTGG
CACAGCTAGTTCCGTCGCAGCCGGGATTTGGGTCGCGGTTCTTGTTTGTGGATCGCTGTGATCGTCACTT
GGTGAGTAGCGGGCTGCTGGGCTGGCCGGGGCTTTCGTGGCCGCCGGGCCGCTCGGTGGGACGGAAGCGT
GTGGAGAGACCGCCAAGGGCTGTAGTCTGGGTCCGCGAGCAAGGTTGCCCTGAACTGGGGGTTGGGGGGA
GCGCAGCAAAATGGCGGCTGTTCCCGAGTCTTGAATGGAAGACGCTTGTGAGGCGGGCTGTGAGGTCGTT
GAAACAAGGTGGGGGGCATGGTGGGCGGCAAGAACCCAAGGTCTTGAGCCCTTCGCTAATGCGGGAAAGC
TCTTATTCGGGTGAGATGGGCTGGGCACCATCTGGGGACCCTGACGTGAAGTTTGTCACTGACTGGAGAA
CTCGGTTTGTCGTCTGTTGCGGGGGCGGCAGTTATGGCGGTGCCGTTGGGCAGTGCACCCGTACCTTTGG
GAGCGCGCGCCCTCGTCGTGTCGTGACGTCACCCGTTCTGTTGGCTTATAATGCAGGGTGGGGCCACCTG
CCGGTAGGTGTGCGGTAGGCTTTTCTCCGTCGCAGGACGCAGGGTTCGGGCCTAGGGTAGGCTCTCCTGA
ATCGACAGGCGCCGGACCTCTGGTGAGGGGAGGGATAAGTGAGGCGTCAGTTTCTTTGGTCGGTTTTATG
TACCTATCTTCTTAAGTAGCTGAAGCTCCGGTTTTGAACTATGCGCTCGGGGTTGGCGAGTGTGTTTTGT
GAAGTTTTTTAGGCACCTTTTGAAATGTAATCATTTGGGTCAATATGTAATTTTCAGTGTTAGACTTGTA
AATTGTCCGCTAAATTCTGGCCGTTTTTGGCTTTTTTGTTAGACAACATGGGTAAAAAGCCTGAACTCAC
CGCGACGTCTGTCGAGAAGTTTCTGATCGAAAAGTTCGACAGCGTCTCCGACCTGATGCAGCTCTCGGAG
GGCGAAGAATCTCGTGCTTTCAGCTTCGATGTAGGAGGGCGTGGATATGTCCTGCGGGTAAATAGCTGCG
CCGATGGTTTCTACAAAGATCGTTATGTTTATCGGCACTTTGCATCCGCCGCGCTCCCGATTCCGGAAGT
GCTTGACATTGGGGAGTTCAGCGAGAGCCTGACCTATTGCATCTCCCGCCGTGCACAGGGTGTCACGTTG
CAAGACCTGCCTGAAACCGAACTGCCCGCTGTTCTGCAGCCGGTCGCGGAGGCAATGGATGCCATCGCTG
CCGCCGATCTTAGCCAGACGAGCGGGTTCGGCCCATTCGGACCGCAAGGAATCGGTCAATACACTACATG
GCGTGATTTCATATGCGCGATTGCTGATCCCCATGTGTATCACTGGCAAACTGTGATGGACGACACCGTC
AGTGCGTCCGTCGCGCAGGCTCTCGATGAGCTGATGCTTTGGGCCGAGGACTGCCCCGAAGTCCGGCACC
TCGTGCACGCGGATTTCGGCTCCAACAATGTCCTGACGGACAATGGCCGCATAACAGCGGTCATTGACTG
GAGCGAGGCGATGTTCGGGGATTCCCAATACGAGGTCGCCAACATCTTCTTCTGGAGGCCGTGGTTGGCT
TGTATGGAGCAGCAGACGCGCTACTTCGAGCGGAGGCATCCGGAGCTTGCAGGATCGCCCCGGCTCCGGG
CGTATATGCTCCGCATTGGTCTTGACCAACTCTATCAGAGCTTGGTTGACGGCAATTTCGATGATGCAGC
TTGGGCGCAGGGTCGATGCGACGCAATCGTCCGATCCGGAGCCGGGACTGTCGGGCGTACACAAATCGCC
CGCAGAAGCGCCGCCGTCTGGACCGATGGCTGTGTAGAAGTACTCGCCGATAGTGGAAACCGACGCCCCA
GCACTCGTCCGAGGGCAAAGGAATAAGCTAGTATGTAAGCCTAGTCTTAGATAATAAAATCGCTATCCAT
CGAAGATGGATGTGTGTTGGTTTTTTGTGTGTGTAACGCTAGGCGCGCCTGGTGTACCGAGAACGATCCT
CTCAGTGCGAGTCTCGACGATCCATATCGTTGCTTGGCAGTCAGCCAGTCGGAATCCAGCTTGGGACCCA
GGAAGTCCAATCGTCAGATATTGTACTCAAGCCTGGTCACGGCAGCGTACCGATCTGTTTAAACCTAGAT
ATTGATAGTCTGATCGGTCAACGTATAATCGAGTCCTAGCTTTTGCAAACATCTATCAAGAGACAGGATC
AGCAGGAGGCTTTCGCATGAGTATTCAACATTTCCGTGTCGCCCTTATTCCCTTTTTTGCGGCATTTTGC
CTTCCTGTTTTTGCTCACCCAGAAACGCTGGTGAAAGTAAAAGATGCTGAAGATCAGTTGGGTGCGCGAG
TGGGTTACATCGAACTGGATCTCAACAGCGGTAAGATCCTTGAGAGTTTTCGCCCCGAAGAACGCTTTCC
AATGATGAGCACTTTTAAAGTTCTGCTATGTGGCGCGGTATTATCCCGTATTGACGCCGGGCAAGAGCAA
CTCGGTCGCCGCATACACTATTCTCAGAATGACTTGGTTGAGTATTCACCAGTCACAGAAAAGCATCTTA
CGGATGGCATGACAGTAAGAGAATTATGCAGTGCTGCCATAACCATGAGTGATAACACTGCGGCCAACTT
ACTTCTGACAACGATTGGAGGACCGAAGGAGCTAACCGCTTTTTTGCACAACATGGGGGATCATGTAACT
CGCCTTGATCGTTGGGAACCGGAGCTGAATGAAGCCATACCAAACGACGAGCGTGACACCACGATGCCTG
TAGCAATGGCAACAACCTTGCGTAAACTATTAACTGGCGAACTACTTACTCTAGCTTCCCGGCAACAGTT
GATAGACTGGATGGAGGCGGATAAAGTTGCAGGACCACTTCTGCGCTCGGCCCTTCCGGCTGGCTGGTTT
ATTGCTGATAAATCTGGAGCCGGTGAGCGTGGGTCTCGCGGTATCATTGCAGCACTGGGGCCAGATGGTA
AGCCCTCCCGTATCGTAGTTATCTACACGACGGGGAGTCAGGCAACTATGGATGAACGAAATAGACAGAT
CGCTGAGATAGGTGCCTCACTGATTAAGCATTGGTAACCGATTCTAGGTGCATTGGCGCAGAAAAAAATG
CCTGATGCGACGCTGCGCGTCTTATACTCCCACATATGCCAGATTCAGCAACGGATACGGCTTCCCCAAC
TTGCCCACTTCCATACGTGTCCTCCTTACCAGAAATTTATCCTTAAGATCGTTTAAACTCGACTCTGGCT
CTATCGAATCTCCGTCGTTTCGAGCTTACGCGAACAGCCGTGGCGCTCATTTGCTCGTCGGGCATCGAAT
CTCGTCAGCTATCGTCAGCTTACCTTTTTGGCAGCGATCGCGGCTCCCGACATCTTGGACCATTAGCTCC
ACAGGTATCTTCTTCCCTCTAGTGGTCATAACAGCAGCTTCAGCTACCTCTCAATTCAAAAAACCCCTCA
AGACCCGTTTAGAGGCCCCAAGGGGTTATGCTATCAATCGTTGCGTTACACACACAAAAAACCAACACAC
ATCCATCTTCGATGGATAGCGATTTTATTATCTAACTGCTGATCGAGTGTAGCCAGATCTAGTAATCAAT
TACGGGGTCATTAGTTCATAGCCCATATATGGAGTTCCGCGTTACATAACTTACGGTAAATGGCCCGCCT
GGCTGACCGCCCAACGACCCCCGCCCATTGACGTCAATAATGACGTATGTTCCCATAGTAACGCCAATAG
GGACTTTCCATTGACGTCAATGGGTGGAGTATTTACGGTAAACTGCCCACTTGGCAGTACATCAAGTGTA
TCATATGCCAAGTACGCCCCCTATTGACGTCAATGACGGTAAATGGCCCGCCTGGCATTATGCCCAGTAC
ATGACCTTATGGGACTTTCCTACTTGGCAGTACATCTACGTATTAGTCATCGCTATTACCATGCTGATGC
GGTTTTGGCAGTACATCAATGGGCGTGGATAGCGGTTTGACTCACGGGGATTTCCAAGTCTCCACCCCAT
TGACGTCAATGGGAGTTTGTTTTGGCACCAAAATCAACGGGACTTTCCAAAATGTCGTAACAACTCCGCC
CCATTGACGCAAATGGGCGGTAGGCGTGTACGGTGGGAGGTCTATATAAGCAGAGCTGGTTTAGTGAACC
GTCAGATCAGATCTTTGTCGATCCTACCATCCACTCGACACACCCGCCAGCGGCCGC
Features (pLannotate 1.2.2; 19 found; start..end, strand, type, name):
   1927..2048    -  polyA_signal   SV40 poly(A) signal: SV40 polyadenylation signal
   2071..2140    -  CDS            large T antigen (fragment): large T antigen from SV40 (simian virus 40)
   2163..2209    +  terminator     T7 terminator: transcription terminator for bacteriophage T7 RNA polymerase
   2239..2375    +  terminator     rrnG terminator: transcription terminator from the E. coli ribosomal RNA rrnG operon (Albrechtsen et al., 1991)
   2420..2491    +  misc_feature   3' β-globin insulator: insulator downstream of the human β-globin locus (Farrell et al., 2002)
   2717..3305    -  rep_origin     ori: high-copy-number ColE1/pMB1/pBR322/pUC origin of replication
   3477..3541    -  CDS            bla(M) (fragment): β-lactamase lacking the signal sequence; bla(M); allows cytosolic expression of β-lactamase
   3805..5014    +  promoter       UbC promoter: human ubiquitin C promoter
   5024..6045    +  CDS            HygR (fragment): hygromycin B phosphotransferase confers resistance to hygromycin
   6073..6121    +  polyA_signal   poly(A) signal: synthetic polyadenylation signal
   6387..7247    +  CDS            AmpR: β-lactamase; bla; confers resistance to ampicillin, carbenicillin, and related antibiotics
   7260..7396    +  terminator     rrnG terminator: transcription terminator from the E. coli ribosomal RNA rrnG operon (Albrechtsen et al., 1991)
   7541..7612    +  misc_feature   5' β-globin insulator: insulator upstream of the human β-globin locus (Farrell et al., 2002)
   7617..7663    -  terminator     T7 terminator: transcription terminator for bacteriophage T7 RNA polymerase
   7681..7729    -  polyA_signal   poly(A) signal: synthetic polyadenylation signal
   7810..8113    +  enhancer       CMV enhancer: human cytomegalovirus immediate early enhancer
   8186..8203    -  promoter       CMV promoter (fragment): human cytomegalovirus (CMV) immediate early promoter
   8266..8317    +  promoter       CMVd2 promoter: truncated human cytomegalovirus (CMV) immediate early promoter that yields moderately reduced expression relative to the full-length promoter
   8377..1816    +  CDS            rep (fragment) (across the origin): R1AB_SARS - Experimental evidence at protein level: Swiss-Prot protein existence level 1. [2'-O-methyltransferase]: Methyltransferase that mediates mRNA cap 2'-O-ribose methylation to the 5'-cap structure of viral mRNAs. N7-methyl guanosine cap is a prerequisite for binding of nsp16. Therefore plays an essential role in viral mRNAs cap methylation which is essential to evade immune system. From Severe acute respiratory syndrome coronavirus (SARS-CoV).
