[The description below was written by a language model from this plasmid's Addgene catalogue record and pLannotate feature annotations shown in this document.]
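Description:
pGBW-m4134248 is a mammalian expression plasmid built on the pTwist_CMV_Hygro_6 backbone that carries the wild-type SARS-CoV-2 helicase, nsp13, a mature product of the ORF1ab replicase polyprotein. It is a high-copy plasmid, replicating in E. coli from a ColE1/pUC-type origin under ampicillin selection via a full-length β-lactamase gene. For selection in mammalian cells, a separate cassette places the hygromycin B phosphotransferase gene under the human ubiquitin C promoter, followed by a synthetic polyadenylation signal.

The helicase coding sequence, about 1.8 kb, is driven by the CMV immediate-early enhancer and promoter and terminated by an SV40 polyadenylation signal. In the annotated sequence the open reading frame spans the plasmid's numbering origin. The automated annotation matched it to the replicase polyprotein of the related SARS-CoV, and the functional text attached to that hit describes the 2'-O-methyltransferase, a different product of the same polyprotein. This is an artefact of the database match, not a description of the insert. According to the catalogue entry, the backbone supplies a C-terminal HA epitope tag joined through a TEV protease cleavage site. This would allow detection or affinity capture of the protein and later removal of the tag, although these short elements are not called out individually in the feature table.

The backbone also contains 5' and 3' β-globin insulator elements, T7 and rrnG transcription terminators, and additional synthetic poly(A) signals around the cassettes, which help isolate the transcription units from one another. The construct suits transient or hygromycin-selected stable expression of tagged nsp13 in mammalian cells. The record gives no more specific application.
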