Addgene plasmid #152513: pGBW-m4134248
Purpose: Mammalian expression plasmid for SARS-CoV-2 helicase
Depositing lab: Ginkgo Bioworks & Benjie Chen. Depositing organization: Ginkgo Bioworks.
Backbone
  Vector backbone: pTwist_CMV_Hygro_6
  Backbone size w/o insert (bp): 6525
  Vector type: Mammalian Expression
  Selectable markers: Hygromycin
Growth in bacteria
  Bacterial resistance: Ampicillin, 100 μg/mL
  Growth temperature: 37°C
  Growth strain: DH5alpha
  Copy number: High Copy
Gene/Insert
  Gene/Insert name: SARS-CoV-2 helicase (alt name: nsp13)
  Species: Severe acute respiratory syndrome coronavirus 2
  Insert size (bp): 1802
  Mutation: wt
  Entrez Gene: ORF1ab (a.k.a. GU280_gp01)
  Promoter: CMV
  Tag / fusion protein: Cleavable TEV;HA (C terminal on backbone)
  Cloning method: Unknown
Resource information
  A portion of this plasmid was derived from a plasmid made by: GinkgoBioworks
Depositor comments: NCBI reference sequence: YP_009725308.1
How to cite: pGBW-m4134248 was a gift from Ginkgo Bioworks & Benjie Chen (Addgene plasmid # 152513 ; http://n2t.net/addgene:152513 ; RRID:Addgene_152513)
